>Addgene plasmid #33258 | HT-ELK1 | addgene partial sequence | sequence record 42058 | T7 5'-TAATACGACTCACTATAGGG-3'
AGCTGTGGCAGTTTCTGCTGCAGCTGCTGAGAGAGCAAGGCAATGGCCACATCATCTCCTGGACTTCACG
GGATGGTGGTGAATTCAAGCTGGTGGATGCAGAGGAGGTGGCCCGGCTGTGGGGACTACGCAAGAACAAG
ACCAACATGAATTACGACAAGCTCAGCCGGGCCTTGCGGTACTACTATGACAAGAACATCATCCGCAAGG
TGAGCGGCCAGAAGTTCGTCTACAAGTTTGTGTCCTACCCTGAGGTCGCAGGGTGCTCCACTGAGGACTG
CCCGCCCCAGCCAGAGGTGTCTGTTACCTCCACCATGCCAAATGTGGCCCCTGCTGCTATACATGCCGCC
CCAGGGGACACTGTCTCTGGAAAGCCAGGCACACCCAAGGGTGCAGGAATGGCAGGCCCAGGCGGTTTGG
CACGCAGCAGCCGGAACGAGTACATGCGCTCGGGCCTCTATTCCACCTTCACCATCCAGTCTCTGCAGCC
GCAGCCACCCCCTCATCCTCGGCCTGCTGTGGTGCTCCCCAATGCAGCTCCTGCAGGGGCAGCAGCGCCC
CCCTCGGGGAGCAGGAGCACCAGTCCAAGCCCCTTGGAGGCCTGTCTGGAGGCTGAAGAGGCCGGCTTGC
CTCTGCAGGTCATCCTGACCCCGCCCGAGGCCCCAAACCTGAAATCGGAAGAGCTTAATGTGGAGCCGGG
TTTGGGCCGGGCTTTGCCCCCAGAAGTGAAAGTAGAAGGGCCCAAGGAAGAGTTGGAAGTTGCGGGGGAG
AGAGGGTTTGTGCCAGAAACCACCAAGGCCGAGCCAGAAGTCCCTCCACAGGAGGGCGTGCCAGCCCGGC
TGCCCGCGGTTGTTATGGACACCGCAGGGCAGGCGGGCGGCCATGCGGCTTCCAGCCCTGAGATCTCC
