>Addgene plasmid #33258 | HT-ELK1 | addgene partial sequence | sequence record 42062 | T7-term
TTGGGCTTTGTTGCAGCCGGATCAGCTTGCATGCCTGCAGGTCGACTCTAGAATTCTATTAACCGGAAAT
CTCCAGAGTAGACAGCCAGCGCGCGATCTCGCTGCCGATCAGGTCCGGGTTGTCTTCTTGCAGCAGATTC
AGACCCGGGCCGATGTCCACAGCCTTGCAGTTAGGCAGGCTTTTGGCCAGGCGAGCGGCTTCGGCCGGTG
GGATCAGAACGCCTGGGGTGCCCCAGAACAGCAGCTTCGGGACAGGGGACTGGTGCAGCCAGTCCATGTA
TTCTTCGACCAGCGCGACGATGTTCGCTGGCTCACCGGCGATTGGCAGCTCGTTTGGGAAGCGCCACAGT
GGCTCGCGGTCAACAGGATTCAGGAACGGCTCGCGGTAATGGTCCATCTCGACTTCAGTCAGCGGGCGGA
CGACACCCATCGGCAGCGTACCCTCGATAAAAACGTTCTGATCGATGATCAGCTTGCGGCCGACGTCGGT
GGTGCGGAAGGCCTGGAAGGTCTCGCGGGCAAATTCTGGCCATTCGTCCCAGGTCGGGATAGGGCGGATG
AACTCCATAAATGCAATACCTTTGACGCGCTCTGGATTGCGCTTGGCCCAGTGGAAACCCAGAGCGGAGC
CCCAGTCGTGAATGACCAGGACGACCTCTTCCAGACCCAGGGCTTCGATGAAGGCATCCATGAAGCGGAC
GTGGTCGTCGAAGAAATAACCCAGGTCTGGTTTGTCGGATTTGCCCATACCGATCAGGTCTGGAGCAATG
CAGCGATGGGTCGGTGCAACATGCGGGATGATGTTGCGCCACACGTAGGANGAGGTCGGGTTACCGTGCA
GGAACAGCACAGGGGTGCCATCGCGCGGACCAACATCGACGT
