[The description below was written by a language model from this plasmid's Addgene catalogue record.]
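Description:
HT-ELK1 is a mammalian expression plasmid built on Promega's pFC14K backbone (about 5.05 kb without insert), a vector designed to append a HaloTag to the C-terminus of a cloned open reading frame. It is propagated in E. coli under kanamycin selection. The record lists the copy number as unknown and does not name the bacterial origin of replication or any mammalian selection marker. No feature table accompanies the entry, so this description rests on the catalogue fields alone.

The payload is human ELK1, an insert of roughly 1.4 kb placed between NcoI and XhoI sites by restriction cloning; whether those sites survived cloning is not recorded. ELK1 is an ETS-domain transcription factor of the ternary complex factor family, best known as a target of MAP kinase signalling that acts with serum response factor at serum response elements. Transcription is driven by the CMV promoter, which gives strong constitutive expression in most transfected mammalian cell lines. The choice of an SV40 polyA reverse sequencing primer suggests an SV40 polyadenylation signal downstream of the cassette.

The product is an ELK1-HaloTag fusion. HaloTag is a modified haloalkane dehalogenase that forms a covalent bond with synthetic chloroalkane ligands, so one construct can be used with fluorescent ligands for imaging or with ligand-coupled resins for capture and pull-down of the protein and its partners. The record does not state the depositor's specific application, but such a construct is suited to studying ELK1 localisation, interactions or chromatin and DNA binding in transfected mammalian cells.
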