Addgene plasmid #33258: HT-ELK1
Depositing lab: Frederick Stanley.
Backbone
  Vector backbone: pFC14K
  Backbone manufacturer: Promega
  Backbone size w/o insert (bp): 5051
  Vector type: Mammalian Expression
Growth in bacteria
  Bacterial resistance: Kanamycin, 50 μg/mL
  Growth temperature: 37°C
  Growth strain: DH5alpha
  Copy number: Unknown
Gene/Insert
  Gene/Insert name: ELK1
  Species: H. sapiens (human)
  Insert size (bp): 1420
  Entrez Gene: ELK1
  Promoter: CMV
  Tag / fusion protein: Halo Tag (C terminal on backbone)
  Cloning method: Restriction Enzyme; 5′ cloning site NcoI (unknown if destroyed); 3′ cloning site XhoI (unknown if destroyed)
  Sequencing primers: 5′ CMV-Fwd; 3′ SV40pA-R
Terms and licenses: Academic/Nonprofit Terms; Industry Terms: Not Available to Industry
How to cite: HT-ELK1 was a gift from Frederick Stanley (Addgene plasmid # 33258 ; http://n2t.net/addgene:33258 ; RRID:Addgene_33258)
